>Addgene plasmid #24273 | pI12 | depositor full sequence | sequence record 11332 | Author sequence
GACGGATCGGGAGATCTCCCGATCCCCTATGGTCGACTCTCAGTACAATCTGCTCTGATGCCGCATAGTT
AAGCCAGTATCTGCTCCCTGCTTGTGTGTTGGAGGTCGCTGAGTAGTGCGCGAGCAAAATTTAAGCTACA
ACAAGGCAAGGCTTGACCGACAATTGCATGAAGAATCTGCTTAGGGTTAGGCGTTTTGCGCTGCTTCGCG
ATGTACGGGCCAGATATACGCGTTGACATTGATTATTGACTAGTTATTAATAGTAATCAATTACGGGGTC
ATTAGTTCATAGCCCATATATGGAGTTCCGCGTTACATAACTTACGGTAAATGGCCCGCCTGGCTGACCG
CCCAACGACCCCCGCCCATTGACGTCAATAATGACGTATGTTCCCATAGTAACGCCAATAGGGACTTTCC
ATTGACGTCAATGGGTGGACTATTTACGGTAAACTGCCCACTTGGCAGTACATCAAGTGTATCATATGCC
AAGTACGCCCCCTATTGACGTCAATGACGGTAAATGGCCCGCCTGGCATTATGCCCAGTACATGACCTTA
TGGGACTTTCCTACTTGGCAGTACATCTACGTATTAGTCATCGCTATTACCATGGTGATGCGGTTTTGGC
AGTACATCAATGGGCGTGGATAGCGGTTTGACTCACGGGGATTTCCAAGTCTCCACCCCATTGACGTCAA
TGGGAGTTTGTTTTGGCACCAAAATCAACGGGACTTTCCAAAATGTCGTAACAACTCCGCCCCATTGACG
CAAATGGGCGGTAGGCGTGTACGGTGGGAGGTCTATATAAGCAGAGCTCTCTGGCTAACTAGAGAACCCA
CTGCTTACTGGCTTATCGAAATTAATACGACTCACTATAGGGAGACCCAAGCTAGCTTGGTACCGAGCTC
GGATCCACTAGTAACGGCCGCCAGTGTGCTGGAATTCGAGCTCACTCTCTTCCGCATCGCTGTCTGCGAG
GTACCCTACCAGGTGAGTATGGATCCCTCTAAAAGCGGGCATGACTTCTAGAGGCCGTCGACGCTAGCGC
GGCCGCGATATCATCGATACTAGTGGCCCTCGAGGGCGTACTAACTGGGCCCTTTCCCTTTTTTTTCCTC
AGGTCGCGGTTGAGCTGCAGGACAAACTCTTCGCGGTCTCTATGCATCCTCCGAACGCCAAGAGCCTAAG
CTTACTAGAGGGCCCTATTCTATAGTGTCACCTAAATGCTAGAGCTCGCTGATCAGCCTCGACTGTGCCT
TCTAGTTGCCAGCCATCTGTTGTTTGCCCCTCCCCCGTGCCTTCCTTGACCCTGGAAGGTGCCACTCCCA
CTGTCCTTTCCTAATAAAATGAGGAAATTGCATCGCATTGTCTGAGTAGGTGTCATTCTATTCTGGGGGG
TGGGGTGGGGCAGGACAGCAAGGGGGAGGATTGGGAAGACAATAGCAGGCATGCTGGGGATGCGGTGGGC
TCTATGGCTTCTGAGGCGGAAAGAACCAGCTGGGGCTCTAGGGGGTATCCCC
[123 nt withheld, positions 1523-1645]
C
[32 nt withheld, positions 1647-1678]
CA
[57 nt withheld, positions 1681-1737]
A
[49 nt withheld, positions 1739-1787]
CCTTTGACGTTGGAGTCCACGTTCTTT
[37 nt withheld, positions 1815-1851]
ACCCTATCTCGGTCTATTCTTTTGATTTATAAGGGATTTTGGGGATTTCGGCCTATTGGTTAAAAAATGA
GCTGATTTAACAAAAATTTAACGCGAATTAATTCTGTGGAATGTGTGTCAGTTAGGGTGTGGAAAGTCCC
CAGGCTCCCCAGGCAGGCAGAAGTATGCAAAGCATGCATCTCAATTAGTCAGCAACCAGGTGTGGAAAGT
CCCCAGGCTCCCCAGCAGGCAGAAGTATGCAAAGCATGCATCTCAATTAGTCAGCAACCATAGTCCCGCC
CCTAACTCCGCCCATCCCGCCCCTAACTCCGCCCAGTTCCGCCCATTCTCCGCCCCATGGCTGACTAATT
TTTTTTATTTATGCAGAGGCCGAGGCCGCCTCTGCCTCTGAGCTATTCCAGAAGTAGTGAGGAGGCTTTT
TTGGAGGCCTAGGCTTTTGCAAAAAGCTCCCGGGAGCTTGTATATCCATTTTCGGATCTGATCAAGAGAC
AGGATGAGGATCGTTTCGCATGATTGAACAAGATGGATTGCACGCAGGTTCTCCGGCCGCTTGGGTGGAG
AGGCTATTCGGCTATGACTGGGCACAACAGACAATCGGCTGCTCTGATGCCGCCGTGTTCCGGCTGTCAG
CGCAGGGGCGCCCGGTTCTTTTTGTCAAGACCGACCTGTCCGGTGCCCTGAATGAACTGCAGGACGAGGC
AGCGCGGCTATCGTGGCTGGCCACGACGGGCGTTCCTTGCGCAGCTGTGCTCGACGTTGTCACTGAAGCG
GGAAGGGACTGGCTGCTATTGGGCGAAGTGCCGGGGCAGGATCTCCTGTCATCTCACCTTGCTCCTGCCG
AGAAAGTATCCATCATGGCTGATGCAATGCGGCGGCTGCATACGCTTGATCCGGCTACCTGCCCATTCGA
CCACCAAGCGAAACATCGCATCGAGCGAGCACGTACTCGGATGGAAGCCGGTCTTGTCGATCAGGATGAT
CTGGACGAAGAGCATCAGGGGCTCGCGCCAGCCGAACTGTTCGCCAGGCTCAAGGCGCGCATGCCCGACG
GCGAGGATCTCGTCGTGACCCATGGCGATGCCTGCTTGCCGAATATCATGGTGGAAAATGGCCGCTTTTC
TGGATTCATCGACTGTGGCCGGCTGGGTGTGGCGGACCGCTATCAGGACATAGCGTTGGCTACCCGTGAT
ATTGCTGAAGAGCTTGGCGGCGAATGGGCTGACCGCTTCCTCGTGCTTTACGGTATCGCCGCTCCCGATT
CGCAGCGCATCGCCTTCTATCGCCTTCTTGACGAGTTCTTCTGAGCGGGCTCTGGGGTTCGAAATGACCG
ACCAAGCGACGCCCAACCTGCCATCACGAGATTTCGATTCCACCGCCGCCTTCTATGAAAGGTTGGGCTT
CGGAATCGTTTTCCGGGACGCCGGCTGGATGATCCTCCAGCGCGGGGATCTCATGCTGGAGTTCTTCGCC
CACCCCAACTTGTTTATTGCAGCTTATAATGGTTACAAATAAAGCAATAGCATCACAAATTTCACAAATA
AAGCATTTTTTTCACTGCATTCTAGTTGTGGTTTGTCCAAACTCATCAATGTATCTTATCATGTCTGTAT
ACCGTCGACCTCTAGCTAGAGCTTGGCGTAATCATGGTCATAGCTGTTTCCTGTGTGAAATTGTTATCCG
CTCACAATTCCACACAACATACGAGCCGGAAGCATAAAGTGTAAAGCCTGGGGTGCCTAATGAGTGAGCT
AACTCACATTAATTGCGTTGCGCTCACTGCCCGCTTTCCAGTCGGGAAACCTGTCGTGCCAGCTGCATTA
ATGAATCGGCCAACGCGCGGGGAGAGGCGGTTTGCGTATTGGGCGCTCTTCCGCTTCCTCGCTCACTGAC
TCGCTGCGCTCGGTCGTTCGGCTGCGGCGAGCGGTATCAGCTCACTCAAAGGCGGTAATACGGTTATCCA
CAGAATCAGGGGATAACGCAGGAAAGAACATGTGAGCAAAAGGCCAGCAAAAGGCCAGGAACCGTAAAAA
GGCCGCGTTGCTGGCGTTTTTCCATAGGCTCCGCCCCCCTGACGAGCATCACAAAAATCGACGCTCAAGT
CAGAGGTGGCGAAACCCGACAGGACTATAAAGATACCAGGCGTTTCCCCCTGGAAGCTCCCTCGTGCGCT
CTCCTGTTCCGACCCTGCCGCTTACCGGATACCTGTCCGCCTTTCTCCCTTCGGGAAGCGTGGCGCTTTC
TCAATGCTCACGCTGTAGGTATCTCAGTTCGGTGTAGGTCGTTCGCTCCAAGCTGGGCTGTGTGCACGAA
CCCCCCGTTCAGCCCGACCGCTGCGCCTTATCCGGTAACTATCGTCTTGAGTCCAACCCGGTAAGACACG
ACTTATCGCCACTGGCAGCAGCCACTGGTAACAGGATTAGCAGAGCGAGGTATGTAGGCGGTGCTACAGA
GTTCTTGAAGTGGTGGCCTAACTACGGCTACACTAGAAGGACAGTATTTGGTATCTGCGCTCTGCTGAAG
CCAGTTACCTTCGGAAAAAGAGTTGGTAGCTCTTGATCCGGCAAACAAACCACCGCTGGTAGCGGTGGTT
TTTTTGTTTGCAAGCAGCAGATTACGCGCAGAAAAAAAGGATCTCAAGAAGATCCTTTGATCTTTTCTAC
GGGGTCTGACGCTCAGTGGAACGAAAACTCACGTTAAGGGATTTTGGTCATGAGATTATCAAAAAGGATC
TTCACCTAGATCCTTTTAAATTAAAAATGAAGTTTTAAATCAATCTAAAGTATATATGAGTAAACTTGGT
CTGACAGTTACCAATGCTTAATCAGTGAGGCACCTATCTCAGCGATCTGTCTATTTCGTTCATCCATAGT
TGCCTGACTCCCCGTCGTGTAGATAACTACGATACGGGAGGGCTTACCATCTGGCCCCAGTGCTGCAATG
ATACCGCGAGACCCACGCTCACCGGCTCCAGATTTATCAGCAATAAACCAGCCAGCCGGAAGGGCCGAGC
GCAGAAGTGGTCCTGCAACTTTATCCGCCTCCATCCAGTCTATTAATTGTTGCCGGGAAGCTAGAGTAAG
TAGTTCGCCAGTTAATAGTTTGCGCAACGTTGTTGCCATTGCTACAGGCATCGTGGTGTCACGCTCGTCG
TTTGGTATGGCTTCATTCAGCTCCGGTTCCCAACGATCAAGGCGAGTTACATGATCCCCCATGTTGTGCA
AAAAAGCGGTTAGCTCCTTCGGTCCTCCGATCGTTGTCAGAAGTAAGTTGGCCGCAGTGTTATCACTCAT
GGTTATGGCAGCACTGCATAATTCTCTTACTGTCATGCCATCCGTAAGATGCTTTTCTGTGACTGGTGAG
TACTCAACCAAGTCATTCTGAGAATAGTGTATGCGGCGACCGAGTTGCTCTTGCCCGGCGTCAATACGGG
ATAATACCGCGCCACATAGCAGAACTTTAAAAGTGCTCATCATTGGAAAACGTTCTTCGGGGCGAAAACT
CTCAAGGATCTTACCGCTGTTGAGATCCAGTTCGATGTAACCCACTCGTGCACCCAACTGATCTTCAGCA
TCTTTTACTTTCACCAGCGTTTCTGGGTGAGCAAAAACAGGAAGGCAAAATGCCGCAAAAAAGGGAATAA
GGGCGACACGGAAATGTTGAATACTCATACTCTTCCTTTTTCAATATTATTGAAGCATTTATCAGGGTTA
TTGTCTCATGAGCGGATACATATTTGAATGTATTTAGAAAAATAAACAAATAGGGGTTCCGCGCACATTT
CCCCGAAAAGTGCCACCTGACGTC
Features (pLannotate 1.2.2; 21 found; start..end, strand, type, name):
     36..80      -  misc_feature   bom (fragment): basis of mobility region from pBR322
    235..614     +  enhancer       CMV enhancer: human cytomegalovirus immediate early enhancer
    615..818     +  promoter       CMV promoter: human cytomegalovirus (CMV) immediate early promoter
    814..847     +  LTR            5' LTR (truncated) (fragment): truncated 5' long terminal repeat (LTR) from HIV-1
    863..881     +  promoter       T7 promoter: promoter for bacteriophage T7 RNA polymerase
   1011..1029    +  intron         chimeric intron (fragment): chimera between introns from adenovirus and immunoglobulin heavy chain genes
   1209..1227    -  promoter       SP6 promoter: promoter for bacteriophage SP6 RNA polymerase
   1253..1477    +  polyA_signal   bGH poly(A) signal: bovine growth hormone polyadenylation signal
   1481..1502    +  promoter       SV40 promoter (fragment): SV40 enhancer and early promoter
   1523..1950    +  rep_origin     f1 ori (sequence partly withheld): f1 bacteriophage origin of replication; arrow indicates direction of (+) strand synthesis
   1964..2294    +  promoter       SV40 promoter: SV40 enhancer and early promoter
   2361..3152    +  CDS            neo: KKA2_KLEPN - Also known as kan, nptII. Experimental evidence at protein level: Swiss-Prot protein existence level 1. Resistance to kanamycin, neomycin, paromomycin, ribostamycin, butirosin and gentamicin B. From Klebsiella pneumoniae.
   3175..3333    +  CDS            ble (fragment): BLE_KLEPN - Experimental evidence at protein level: Swiss-Prot protein existence level 1. Binding protein with a strong affinity to the bleomycin family of antibiotics. Binds to CL990; an antimitotic-antibiotic compound. From Klebsiella pneumoniae.
   3328..3449    +  polyA_signal   SV40 poly(A) signal: SV40 polyadenylation signal
   3522..3538    -  protein_bind   lac operator: The lac repressor binds to the lac operator to inhibit transcription in E. coli. This inhibition can be relieved by adding lactose or isopropyl-β-D-thiogalactopyranoside (IPTG). lac repressor encoded by lacI
   3546..3576    -  promoter       lac promoter: promoter for the E. coli lac operon
   3591..3612    -  protein_bind   CAP binding site: CAP binding activates transcription in the presence of cAMP. E. coli catabolite activator protein
   3625..3717    -  CDS            lacI (fragment): lac repressor; lacI; The lac repressor binds to the lac operator to inhibit transcription in E. coli. This inhibition can be relieved by adding lactose or isopropyl-β-D-thiogalactopyranoside (IPTG).
   3900..4488    -  rep_origin     ori: high-copy-number ColE1/pMB1/pBR322/pUC origin of replication
   4659..5519    -  CDS            AmpR: β-lactamase; bla; confers resistance to ampicillin, carbenicillin, and related antibiotics
   5520..5624    -  promoter       AmpR promoter: bla
