[The description below was written by a language model from this plasmid's Addgene catalogue record and pLannotate feature annotations shown in this document.]
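Description:
pI12 is a mammalian expression and in vitro transcription plasmid built on a heavily modified pcDNA3 backbone. It carries a small (about 246 bp) splicing reporter made of modified adenovirus exons and introns. The depositor sequence is 5,655 nt, and the depositor cautions that it departs from standard pcDNA3; for example, the EcoRI and HindIII sites flanking the insert are in the opposite order, so the deposited map should be used rather than the commercial one. In bacteria the plasmid replicates from a high-copy ColE1/pUC-type origin and is selected with ampicillin through the β-lactamase gene. An f1 origin is also present. For mammalian cells, an SV40 early promoter drives the neomycin phosphotransferase gene followed by an SV40 polyadenylation signal, which allows G418 selection of stable transfectants.

The reporter lies between the CMV immediate early enhancer/promoter and the bovine growth hormone polyadenylation signal, so transfected cells produce a short pre-mRNA that must be spliced. A T7 promoter just upstream of the insert allows the same minigene to be transcribed in vitro as a splicing substrate, and an inward-facing SP6 promoter sits on the other side. The only annotation within the insert region is a short match to an adenovirus-derived chimeric intron, consistent with the stated origin. Other small hits (an HIV-1 LTR fragment, ble and lacI fragments) look like backbone remnants or incidental matches rather than functional parts. The associated publication concerns cell-type-specific splicing of FGFR2 transcripts controlled by intronic elements, which suggests pI12 serves as a base minigene for testing candidate splicing regulatory sequences. The record does not spell out this role or the insert's exact exon–intron layout.
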