Addgene plasmid #24273: pI12
Depositing lab: Mariano Garcia-Blanco. Depositing organization: Duke University. Publication: A stem structure in fibroblast growth factor receptor 2 transcripts mediates cell-type-specific splicing by approximating intronic control elements. Baraniak AP, Lasda EL, Wagner EJ, Garcia-Blanco MA. Mol Cell Biol. 2003 Dec . 23(24):9327-37. 10.1128/MCB.23.24.9327-9337.2003 PubMed 14645542.
Backbone
  Vector backbone: pcDNA3
  Backbone manufacturer: Invitrogen
  Backbone size w/o insert (bp): 5409
  Vector type: Mammalian Expression ; T7 for in vitro transcription
  Selectable markers: Neomycin (select with G418)
Growth in bacteria
  Bacterial resistance: Ampicillin, 100 μg/mL
  Growth temperature: 37°C
  Growth strain: DH5alpha
  Copy number: High Copy
Gene/Insert
  Gene/Insert name: modified adenovirus exons and introns (alt name: splicing reporter)
  Species: Modified from adenovirus
  Insert size (bp): 246
  Cloning method: Restriction Enzyme; 5′ cloning site EcoRI (not destroyed); 3′ cloning site HindIII (not destroyed)
  Sequencing primers: 5′ T7; 3′ Sp6
Terms and licenses: Academic/Nonprofit Terms; Industry Terms: Not Available to Industry
Depositor comments: This is heavily modified. Use our sequence and map rather than on based on pcDNA3. For example, HindIII and EcoRI are switched from pcDNA3.
How to cite: pI12 was a gift from Mariano Garcia-Blanco (Addgene plasmid # 24273 ; http://n2t.net/addgene:24273 ; RRID:Addgene_24273)
