>Addgene plasmid #24273 | pI12 | addgene partial sequence | sequence record 30036 | 24273 with T7
CTAGTAACGGCCGCCAGTGTGCTGGAATTCGAGCTCACTCTCTTCCGCATCGCTGTCTGCGAGGTACCCT
ACCAGGTGAGTATGGATCCCTCTAAAAGCGGGCATGACTTCTAGAGGCCGTCGACGCTAGCGCGGCCGCG
ATATCATCGATACTAGTGGCCCTCGAGGGCGTACTAACTGGGCCCTTTCCCTTTTTTTTCCTCAGGTCGC
GGTTGAGCTGCAGGACAAACTCTTCGCGGTCTCTATGCATCCTCCGAACGCCAAGAGCCTAAGCTTACTA
GAGGGCCCTATTCTATAGTGTCACCTAAATGCTAGAGCTCGCTGATCAGCCTCGACTGTGCCTTCTAGTT
GCCAGCCATCTGTTGTTTGCCCCTCCCCCGTGCCTTCCTTGACCCTGGAAGGTGCCACTCCCACTGTCCT
TTCCTAATAAAATGAGGAAATTGCATCGCATTGTCTGAGTAGGTGTCATTCTATTCTGGGGGGTGGGGTG
GGGCAGGACAGCAAGGGGGAGGATTGGGAAGACAATAGCAGGCATGCTGGGGATGCGGTGGGCTCTATGG
CTTCTGAGGCGGAAAGAACCAGCTGGGGCTCTAGGGGGTATCCCC
[58 nt withheld, positions 606-663]
